Addgene plasmid #36920: PaBphP 1-497
Depositing lab: Keith Moffat. Depositing organization: University of Chicago. Publication: Temperature-scan cryocrystallography reveals reaction intermediates in bacteriophytochrome. Yang X, Ren Z, Kuk J, Moffat K. Nature. 2011 Oct 16;479(7373):428-32. doi: 10.1038/nature10506. PubMed 22002602.
Backbone
  Vector backbone: pET28a
  Backbone manufacturer: Novagen
  Backbone size w/o insert (bp): 5369
  Vector type: Bacterial Expression
Growth in bacteria
  Bacterial resistance: Kanamycin, 50 μg/mL
  Growth temperature: 37°C
  Growth strain: DH5alpha
  Copy number: High Copy
Gene/Insert
  Gene/Insert name: PaBphP-PCD
  Species: P. aeruginosa
  Insert size (bp): 1491
  Mutation: Contains the photosensory core domain coding region (residues 1–497)
  Promoter: T7
  Tag / fusion protein: His (C terminal on insert)
  Cloning method: Restriction Enzyme; 5′ cloning site NdeI (not destroyed); 3′ cloning site XhoI (not destroyed)
  Sequencing primers: 5′ T7; 3′ T7-term
Terms and licenses: Academic/Nonprofit Terms; Industry Terms: Not Available to Industry
How to cite: PaBphP 1-497 was a gift from Keith Moffat (Addgene plasmid # 36920 ; http://n2t.net/addgene:36920 ; RRID:Addgene_36920)
