[The description below was written by a language model from this plasmid's Addgene catalogue record.]
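Description:
PaBphP 1-497 is a bacterial expression plasmid built on the Novagen pET28a backbone (5369 bp without insert), carrying a truncated form of the bacteriophytochrome photoreceptor PaBphP from Pseudomonas aeruginosa. The plasmid confers kanamycin resistance for selection in E. coli and is recorded as high copy. The record lists a standard cloning strain for propagation. No feature table accompanies the entry, so the origin of replication and other backbone elements are not itemised.

The 1491 bp insert, named PaBphP-PCD, encodes residues 1–497 of the protein, which correspond to its photosensory core domain, meaning the remainder of the full-length protein is omitted. It was cloned by restriction digestion between the NdeI and XhoI sites, both of which remain intact. Transcription is driven by the T7 promoter, so expression requires a host that supplies T7 RNA polymerase, as is usual for pET-series vectors. The protein carries a His tag at its C terminus, which allows purification by immobilised metal affinity chromatography. T7 promoter and T7 terminator primers flank the insert for sequence verification.

The construct is suited to producing recombinant photosensory core domain in quantity for biochemical and structural work. The associated publication used temperature-scan cryocrystallography to capture reaction intermediates in a bacteriophytochrome, which is consistent with this plasmid serving as the source of purified protein for crystallisation. The record does not state how the chromophore needed for a photoactive protein is supplied.
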