>Addgene plasmid #36920 | PaBphP 1-497 | addgene partial sequence | sequence record 46998 | T7-term
GTTAGCAGCCGGATCTCAGTGGTGGTGGTGGTGGTGCTCGAGCGCATGGTTGAGGCACAGTTCCATCAGG
TCCAGGCGCAGCTTTTCGGCGATCGCCAGGTCGGTTTCGCTCCAGGGCGTGGAGTGGCCGCGGACCACTT
CCTCCCAGGCCTCGAACGAGCCGCGCGGGGTCAGCCGCGGGCCGGAGGGGCCGATGGTCAACAGCTTTTC
CGGCTTGCCGCCCCAGCGGATGCGGTGCACTTCCTCGTGGCGGAACCAGAAGATCCAGCCCGATTCCTGG
CGGTGGAAACGGATCGCCAGCACACCGCAGCAGTCGCCGCCGTCCGGAGAGTCCTCGCTGGGCTGCGGCC
AGTTGTCGGTGTGGTAGATGTCCCGTTCCGGGTCGCGCTGCAGGCGTTGCAGGACATTCCCGGCCTGGCG
CTCGAAGTCGCCGCGGATGCTCAGGGTGCGGCCGCCGAGCATGACCAGGGCGCCGTCGCAGGGAATCAGT
GCGGCGATGCCATCGTCCGGGTGGGCCAGTGCGCCGAACAGGTCGTCGGCGTCCCGCGCGCGGCGAGCCA
GGGCCAGCCTGCGCTCGGTGGACACGCGCAGCAGTTCGGCGATACGCCCCTGCTCCAGGCGCTCGACGAT
GGCGCTGCAGACCTGGGAGAAGATCTGGAACGACATGCGCACCGGGTAGGGAATCAGTTT
